Addgene plasmid #71615: pJK666
Purpose: Produces Acetobacter aceti 1023 N5-carboxyaminoimidazole ribonucleotide mutase, His59>Asn/Trp97>Tyr/Trp165>Phe mutant (AaPurE1wyf-H59N)
Depositing lab: T. J. Kappock. Depositing organization: Purdue University.
Backbone
  Vector backbone: pET23a
  Backbone size w/o insert (bp): 3666
  Total vector size (bp): 4176
  Vector type: Bacterial Expression
Growth in bacteria
  Bacterial resistance: Ampicillin, 100 μg/mL
  Growth temperature: 37°C
  Growth strain: DH5alpha
  Copy number: High Copy
Gene/Insert
  Gene/Insert name: N5-carboxyaminoimidazole ribonucleotide mutase (alt names: purE; AZ09_02690)
  Species: Acetobacter aceti 1023
  Mutation: changes histidine-59 to asparagine, tryptophan-97 to tyrosine, tryptophan-165 to phenylalanine, additional N-terminal methionine
  GenBank ID: AAZ04483.1 KDE21029.1
  Promoter: T7
  Cloning method: Restriction Enzyme; 5′ cloning site NdeI (not destroyed); 3′ cloning site EcoRI (not destroyed)
  Sequencing primers: 5′ T7 promoter; 3′ T7 terminator
Terms and licenses: Academic/Nonprofit Terms; Industry Terms: Not Available to Industry
Depositor comments: The protein produced has no detectable catalytic activity.
How to cite: pJK666 was a gift from T. J. Kappock (Addgene plasmid # 71615 ; http://n2t.net/addgene:71615 ; RRID:Addgene_71615)
