[The description below was written by a language model from this plasmid's Addgene catalogue record and pLannotate feature annotations shown in this document.]
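Description:
pJK666 is a bacterial expression plasmid built on the pET23a backbone (4,176 bp in total) that produces a triple-mutant form of N5-carboxyaminoimidazole ribonucleotide mutase (PurE) from Acetobacter aceti 1023. The backbone carries a ColE1/pMB1-type origin for replication in E. coli, with the adjacent bom region and an annotated rop sequence, an f1 phage origin, and a bla (β-lactamase) gene under its own promoter for ampicillin selection. The catalogue lists it as high copy.

The purE coding sequence was cloned between the NdeI and EcoRI sites, both of which are retained, downstream of a T7 promoter and the efficient phage T7 gene 10 ribosome binding site, and upstream of the T7 terminator. Expression therefore requires a host that supplies T7 RNA polymerase. The encoded protein, designated AaPurE1wyf-H59N, carries His59→Asn, Trp97→Tyr and Trp165→Phe substitutions plus an additional N-terminal methionine. The automated annotation labels the insert as a fragment matching E. coli PurE, which reflects homology to that reference entry rather than the recorded A. aceti source. A short His-tag fragment and a T7 gene 10-derived fragment are annotated downstream of the insert in vector sequence. The record does not list a tag, and it does not say whether these elements are translated as part of the product.

PurE catalyses the conversion of N5-CAIR to CAIR in purine biosynthesis. The depositor notes that this variant has no detectable catalytic activity, so the plasmid serves to produce an inactive mutant enzyme. The record does not describe its specific experimental use.
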