Features (pLannotate 1.2.2; 13 found; start..end, strand, type, name):
     12..467     +  rep_origin     f1 ori (sequence partly withheld): f1 bacteriophage origin of replication; arrow indicates direction of (+) strand synthesis
    494..598     +  promoter       AmpR promoter: bla
    599..1459    +  CDS            AmpR: β-lactamase; bla; confers resistance to ampicillin, carbenicillin, and related antibiotics
   1630..2218    +  rep_origin     ori: high-copy-number ColE1/pMB1/pBR322/pUC origin of replication
   2404..2546    -  misc_feature   bom: basis of mobility region from pBR322
   2648..2839    -  CDS            rop: Rop protein, which maintains plasmids at low copy number; rop
   2856..3236    +  CDS            YPB1_ECOLX: Protein predicted: Swiss-Prot protein existence level 4. From Escherichia coli.
   3348..3366    +  promoter       T7 promoter: promoter for bacteriophage T7 RNA polymerase
   3398..3420    +  RBS            RBS: efficient ribosome binding site from bacteriophage T7 gene 10 (Olins and Rangwala, 1989)
   3500..3961    +  CDS            purE (fragment): PURE_ECOLI - Experimental evidence at protein level: Swiss-Prot protein existence level 1. Catalyzes the conversion of N5-carboxyaminoimidazole ribonucleotide (N5-CAIR) to 4-carboxy-5-aminoimidazole ribonucleotide (CAIR). From Escherichia coli (strain K12).
   4020..4037    +  CDS            9xHis (fragment): 9xHis affinity tag
   4047..4096    +  CDS            SET1 (fragment): solubility-enhancement tag derived from T7 phage gene 10B
   4104..4151    +  terminator     T7 terminator: transcription terminator for bacteriophage T7 RNA polymerase
>Addgene plasmid #71615 | pJK666 | depositor full sequence | sequence record 131694 | pJK666 sequence 4176 bps
TGGCGAATGGG
[124 nt withheld, positions 12-135]
C
[91 nt withheld, positions 137-227]
A
[49 nt withheld, positions 229-277]
CCTTTGACGTTGGAGTCCACGTTCTTT
[37 nt withheld, positions 305-341]
ACCCTATCTCGGTCTATTCTTTTGATTTATAAGGGATTTTGCCGATTTCGGCCTATTGGTTAAAAAATGA
GCTGATTTAACAAAAATTTAACGCGAATTTTAACAAAATATTAACGTTTACAATTTCAGGTGGCACTTTT
CGGGGAAATGTGCGCGGAACCCCTATTTGTTTATTTTTCTAAATACATTCAAATATGTATCCGCTCATGA
GACAATAACCCTGATAAATGCTTCAATAATATTGAAAAAGGAAGAGTATGAGTATTCAACATTTCCGTGT
CGCCCTTATTCCCTTTTTTGCGGCATTTTGCCTTCCTGTTTTTGCTCACCCAGAAACGCTGGTGAAAGTA
AAAGATGCTGAAGATCAGTTGGGTGCACGAGTGGGTTACATCGAACTGGATCTCAACAGCGGTAAGATCC
TTGAGAGTTTTCGCCCCGAAGAACGTTTTCCAATGATGAGCACTTTTAAAGTTCTGCTATGTGGCGCGGT
ATTATCCCGTATTGACGCCGGGCAAGAGCAACTCGGTCGCCGCATACACTATTCTCAGAATGACTTGGTT
GAGTACTCACCAGTCACAGAAAAGCATCTTACGGATGGCATGACAGTAAGAGAATTATGCAGTGCTGCCA
TAACCATGAGTGATAACACTGCGGCCAACTTACTTCTGACAACGATCGGAGGACCGAAGGAGCTAACCGC
TTTTTTGCACAACATGGGGGATCATGTAACTCGCCTTGATCGTTGGGAACCGGAGCTGAATGAAGCCATA
CCAAACGACGAGCGTGACACCACGATGCCTGCAGCAATGGCAACAACGTTGCGCAAACTATTAACTGGCG
AACTACTTACTCTAGCTTCCCGGCAACAATTAATAGACTGGATGGAGGCGGATAAAGTTGCAGGACCACT
TCTGCGCTCGGCCCTTCCGGCTGGCTGGTTTATTGCTGATAAATCTGGAGCCGGTGAGCGTGGGTCTCGC
GGTATCATTGCAGCACTGGGGCCAGATGGTAAGCCCTCCCGTATCGTAGTTATCTACACGACGGGGAGTC
AGGCAACTATGGATGAACGAAATAGACAGATCGCTGAGATAGGTGCCTCACTGATTAAGCATTGGTAACT
GTCAGACCAAGTTTACTCATATATACTTTAGATTGATTTAAAACTTCATTTTTAATTTAAAAGGATCTAG
GTGAAGATCCTTTTTGATAATCTCATGACCAAAATCCCTTAACGTGAGTTTTCGTTCCACTGAGCGTCAG
ACCCCGTAGAAAAGATCAAAGGATCTTCTTGAGATCCTTTTTTTCTGCGCGTAATCTGCTGCTTGCAAAC
AAAAAAACCACCGCTACCAGCGGTGGTTTGTTTGCCGGATCAAGAGCTACCAACTCTTTTTCCGAAGGTA
ACTGGCTTCAGCAGAGCGCAGATACCAAATACTGTCCTTCTAGTGTAGCCGTAGTTAGGCCACCACTTCA
AGAACTCTGTAGCACCGCCTACATACCTCGCTCTGCTAATCCTGTTACCAGTGGCTGCTGCCAGTGGCGA
TAAGTCGTGTCTTACCGGGTTGGACTCAAGACGATAGTTACCGGATAAGGCGCAGCGGTCGGGCTGAACG
GGGGGTTCGTGCACACAGCCCAGCTTGGAGCGAACGACCTACACCGAACTGAGATACCTACAGCGTGAGC
TATGAGAAAGCGCCACGCTTCCCGAAGGGAGAAAGGCGGACAGGTATCCGGTAAGCGGCAGGGTCGGAAC
AGGAGAGCGCACGAGGGAGCTTCCAGGGGGAAACGCCTGGTATCTTTATAGTCCTGTCGGGTTTCGCCAC
CTCTGACTTGAGCGTCGATTTTTGTGATGCTCGTCAGGGGGGCGGAGCCTATGGAAAAACGCCAGCAACG
CGGCCTTTTTACGGTTCCTGGCCTTTTGCTGGCCTTTTGCTCACATGTTCTTTCCTGCGTTATCCCCTGA
TTCTGTGGATAACCGTATTACCGCCTTTGAGTGAGCTGATACCGCTCGCCGCAGCCGAACGACCGAGCGC
AGCGAGTCAGTGAGCGAGGAAGCGGAAGAGCGCCTGATGCGGTATTTTCTCCTTACGCATCTGTGCGGTA
TTTCACACCGCATATATGGTGCACTCTCAGTACAATCTGCTCTGATGCCGCATAGTTAAGCCAGTATACA
CTCCGCTATCGCTACGTGACTGGGTCATGGCTGCGCCCCGACACCCGCCAACACCCGCTGACGCGCCCTG
ACGGGCTTGTCTGCTCCCGGCATCCGCTTACAGACAAGCTGTGACCGTCTCCGGGAGCTGCATGTGTCAG
AGGTTTTCACCGTCATCACCGAAACGCGCGAGGCAGCTGCGGTAAAGCTCATCAGCGTGGTCGTGAAGCG
ATTCACAGATGTCTGCCTGTTCATCCGCGTCCAGCTCGTTGAGTTTCTCCAGAAGCGTTAATGTCTGGCT
TCTGATAAAGCGGGCCATGTTAAGGGCGGTTTTTTCCTGTTTGGTCACTGATGCCTCCGTGTAAGGGGGA
TTTCTGTTCATGGGGGTAATGATACCGATGAAACGAGAGAGGATGCTCACGATACGGGTTACTGATGATG
AACATGCCCGGTTACTGGAACGTTGTGAGGGTAAACAACTGGCGGTATGGATGCGGCGGGACCAGAGAAA
AATCACTCAGGGTCAATGCCAGCGCTTCGTTAATACAGATGTAGGTGTTCCACAGGGTAGCCAGCAGCAT
CCTGCGATGCAGATCCGGAACATAATGGTGCAGGGCGCTGACTTCCGCGTTTCCAGACTTTACGAAACAC
GGAAACCGAAGACCATTCATGTTGTTGCTCAGGTCGCAGACGTTTTGCAGCAGCAGTCGCTTCACGTTCG
CTCGCGTATCGGTGATTCATTCTGCTAACCAGTAAGGCAACCCCGCCAGCCTAGCCGGGTCCTCAACGAC
AGGAGCACGATCATGCGCACCCGTGGCCAGGACCCAACGCTGCCCGAGATCTCGATCCCGCGAAATTAAT
ACGACTCACTATAGGGAGACCACAACGGTTTCCCTCTAGAAATAATTTTGTTTAACTTTAAGAAGGAGAT
ATACATATGATGAGCGAAACCGCCCCCCTGCCCTCTGCTTCCAGTGCTTTAGAAGATAAAGCAGCCTCTG
CCCCCGTTGTGGGCATTATCATGGGCAGCCAGTCAGACTGGGAAACCATGCGCCATGCAGACGCATTGCT
GACAGAGCTGGAAATTCCGCATGAAACCCTCATTGTTTCAGCAAATCGTACGCCAGACCGGTTGGCGGAT
TATGCGCGTACGGCAGCCGAACGCGGCCTGAATGTGATTATTGCTGGGGCCGGTGGAGCTGCACATCTGC
CGGGTATGTGTGCGGCATATACACGCCTGCCCGTGCTGGGTGTTCCAGTAGAATCTCGCGCTCTTAAAGG
CATGGACAGCCTGCTTTCCATTGTGCAGATGCCCGGCGGCGTGCCTGTGGGCACTTTGGCTATTGGGGCA
TCCGGCGCCAAAAATGCCGCCTTGCTGGCCGCCTCCATTCTTGCACTGTATAACCCGGCCCTTGCCGCAC
GCCTTGAAACATTTCGCGCATTGCAGACGGCCTCTGTCCCCAACTCTCCCATTACCGAAGATAAATGAGA
ATTCGAGCTCCGTCGACAAGCTTGCGGCCGCACTCGAGCACCACCACCACCACCACTGAGATCCGGCTGC
TAACAAAGCCCGAAAGGAAGCTGAGTTGGCTGCTGCCACCGCTGAGCAATAACTAGCATAACCCCTTGGG
GCCTCTAAACGGGTCTTGAGGGGTTTTTTGCTGAAAGGAGGAACTATATCCGGAT
