>Addgene plasmid #71615 | pJK666 | addgene partial sequence | sequence record 133961 | T7 5'-TAATACGACTCACTATAGGG-3'
AATAATTTTGTTTAACTTTAAGAAGGAGATATACATATGATGAGCGAAACCGCCCCCCTGCCCTCTGCTT
CCAGTGCTTTAGAAGATAAAGCAGCCTCTGCCCCCGTTGTGGGCATTATCATGGGCAGCCAGTCAGACTG
GGAAACCATGCGCCATGCAGACGCATTGCTGACAGAGCTGGAAATTCCGCATGAAACCCTCATTGTTTCA
GCAAATCGTACGCCAGACCGGTTGGCGGATTATGCGCGTACGGCAGCCGAACGCGGCCTGAATGTGATTA
TTGCTGGGGCCGGTGGAGCTGCACATCTGCCGGGTATGTGTGCGGCATATACACGCCTGCCCGTGCTGGG
TGTTCCAGTAGAATCTCGCGCTCTTAAAGGCATGGACAGCCTGCTTTCCATTGTGCAGATGCCCGGCGGC
GTGCCTGTGGGCACTTTGGCTATTGGGGCATCCGGCGCCAAAAATGCCGCCTTGCTGGCCGCCTCCATTC
TTGCACTGTATAACCCGGCCCTTGCCGCACGCCTTGAAACATTTCGCGCATTGCAGACGGCCTCTGTCCC
CAACTCTCCCATTACCGAAGATAAATGAGAATTCGAGCTCCGTCGACAAGCTTGCGGCCGCACTCGAGCA
CCACCACCACCACCACTGAGATCCGGCTGCTAACAAAGCCCGAAAGGAAGCTGAGTTGGCTGCTGCCACC
GCTGAGCAATAACTAGCATAACCCCTTGGGGCCTCTAAACGGGTCTTGAGGGGTTTTTTGCTGAAAGGAG
GAACTATATCCGGATTGGCGAATGGG
[124 nt withheld, positions 797-920]
C
[83 nt withheld, positions 922-1004]
