>Addgene plasmid #71615 | pJK666 | addgene partial sequence | sequence record 133962 | T7term 5'-GCTAGTTATTGCTCAGCGG-3'
CTTCCTTTCGGGCTTTGTTAGCAGCCGGATCTCAGTGGTGGTGGTGGTGGTGCTCGAGTGCGGCCGCAAG
CTTGTCGACGGAGCTCGAATTCTCATTTATCTTCGGTAATGGGAGAGTTGGGGACAGAGGCCGTCTGCAA
TGCGCGAAATGTTTCAAGGCGTGCGGCAAGGGCCGGGTTATACAGTGCAAGAATGGAGGCGGCCAGCAAG
GCGGCATTTTTGGCGCCGGATGCCCCAATAGCCAAAGTGCCCACAGGCACGCCGCCGGGCATCTGCACAA
TGGAAAGCAGGCTGTCCATGCCTTTAAGAGCGCGAGATTCTACTGGAACACCCAGCACGGGCAGGCGTGT
ATATGCCGCACACATACCCGGCAGATGTGCAGCTCCACCGGCCCCAGCAATAATCACATTCAGGCCGCGT
TCGGCTGCCGTACGCGCATAATCCGCCAACCGGTCTGGCGTACGATTTGCTGAAACAATGAGGGTTTCAT
GCGGAATTTCCAGCTCTGTCAGCAATGCGTCTGCATGGCGCATGGTTTCCCAGTCTGACTGGCTGCCCAT
GATAATGCCCACAACGGGGGCAGAGGCTGCTTTATCTTCTAAAGCACTGGAAGCAGAGGGCAGGGGGGCG
GTTTCGCTCATCATATGTATATCTCCTTCTTAAAGTTAAACAAAATTATTTCTAGAGGGAAACCGTTGTG
GTCTCCCTATAGTGAGTCGTATTAATTTCGCGGGATCGAGATCTCGGGCAGCGTTGGGTCCTGGCCACGG
GTGCGCATGATCGTGCTCCTGTCGTTGAGGACCCGGCTAGGCTGGCGGGGTTGCCTTACTGGTTAGCAGA
ATGAATCACCGATACGCGAGCGAACGTGAAGCGACTGCTGCTGCAAAACGTCTGCGACCTGAGCAACAAC
ATGAATGGTCTTCGGTTTCCGTGTTTCGTAAAGTCTGGAAACGCGGAAGTCAGCGCCCTGCACCATTATG
TTCCGGATCTGCATCGCAGGATGCTGCTGGCTA
